Addgene plasmid #194517: Tol2-ISceI-DSCP:EGFP;cryaa:mCherry-ISceI-Tol2
Purpose: DSCP promoter for transgenic enhancer assays in zebrafish
Depositing lab: Junsu Kang. Depositing organization: University of Wisconsin, Madison. Publication: Regeneration and developmental enhancers are differentially compatible with minimal promoters. Begeman IJ, Emery B, Kurth A, Kang J. Dev Biol. 2022 Sep 24;492:47-58. doi: 10.1016/j.ydbio.2022.09.007. PubMed 36167150.
Backbone
  Vector backbone: E1b-GFP-Tol2
  Vector type: Zebrafish Expression
Growth in bacteria
  Bacterial resistance: Ampicillin, 100 μg/mL
  Growth temperature: 37°C
  Growth strain: DH5alpha
  Copy number: High Copy
Gene/Insert
  Gene/Insert name: Enhanced Green Fluorescent Protein (alt name: EGFP)
  Species: Synthetic
Terms and licenses: Academic/Nonprofit Terms; Industry Terms: Not Available to Industry
Depositor comments: Eye lens-specific cryaa:mCherry cassette serves as transgenesis marker
How to cite: Tol2-ISceI-DSCP:EGFP;cryaa:mCherry-ISceI-Tol2 was a gift from Junsu Kang (Addgene plasmid # 194517 ; http://n2t.net/addgene:194517 ; RRID:Addgene_194517)
