[The description below was written by a language model from this plasmid's Addgene catalogue record and pLannotate feature annotations shown in this document.]
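Description:
Tol2-ISceI-DSCP:EGFP;cryaa:mCherry-ISceI-Tol2 is a zebrafish transgenesis vector of about 6.1 kb, derived from the E1b-GFP-Tol2 backbone and intended as a reporter for testing candidate enhancers. It is maintained in E. coli as a high-copy plasmid through a ColE1/pUC-type origin with ampicillin selection (AmpR under its own bla promoter). The annotated pBluescript-style remnants (lac promoter/operator, lacZα fragment, T3 and T7 promoters, partial multiple cloning site, f1 ori) reflect the cloning-vector scaffold and are not part of the zebrafish payload.

The payload consists of two fluorescent reporter cassettes. In one, EGFP is placed under the DSCP minimal promoter, which on its own should give little expression, so EGFP reports the spatial and temporal activity of an enhancer cloned next to it. In the other, mCherry is driven by the cryaa promoter, giving lens-specific red fluorescence that serves as an enhancer-independent marker for identifying transgenic animals. In the feature table the mCherry coding sequence lies on the forward strand, followed by SV40 polyadenylation signals, while EGFP is on the reverse strand, so the two units are transcribed convergently. According to the construct name, the cassettes are flanked by I-SceI meganuclease sites and Tol2 transposon arms, allowing genomic integration by either I-SceI-mediated or Tol2 transposase-mediated transgenesis. The automated annotation did not detect the DSCP promoter, cryaa promoter, I-SceI sites or Tol2 arms, so their positions are not given in the record. The plasmid is used to compare how developmental and regeneration enhancers work with this minimal promoter.
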