Features (pLannotate 1.2.2; 18 found; start..end, strand, type, name):
    388..480     +  CDS            lacI (fragment): lac repressor; lacI; The lac repressor binds to the lac operator to inhibit transcription in E. coli. This inhibition can be relieved by adding lactose or isopropyl-β-D-thiogalactopyranoside (IPTG).
    493..514     +  protein_bind   CAP binding site: CAP binding activates transcription in the presence of cAMP. E. coli catabolite activator protein
    529..559     +  promoter       lac promoter: promoter for the E. coli lac operon
    567..583     +  protein_bind   lac operator: The lac repressor binds to the lac operator to inhibit transcription in E. coli. This inhibition can be relieved by adding lactose or isopropyl-β-D-thiogalactopyranoside (IPTG). lac repressor encoded by lacI
    628..646     +  promoter       T3 promoter: promoter for bacteriophage T3 RNA polymerase
    659..699     +  misc_feature   MCS (fragment): pBluescript multiple cloning site
   1635..2342    +  CDS            mCherry: mCherry is a basic (constitutively fluorescent) red fluorescent protein published in 2004, derived from Discosoma sp.. It is reported to be a very rapidly-maturing monomer with low acid sensitivity.
   2362..2445    +  CDS            large T antigen (fragment): large T antigen from SV40 (simian virus 40)
   2468..2589    +  polyA_signal   SV40 poly(A) signal: SV40 polyadenylation signal
   2596..2730    +  polyA_signal   SV40 poly(A) signal: SV40 polyadenylation signal
   2735..2752    +  promoter       T7 promoter (fragment): promoter for bacteriophage T7 RNA polymerase
   2761..3479    -  CDS            EGFP (fragment): the original enhanced GFP (Yang et al., 1996) mammalian codon-optimized
   3913..3931    -  promoter       T7 promoter: promoter for bacteriophage T7 RNA polymerase
   3939..4094    +  CDS            lacZα (fragment): LacZα fragment of β-galactosidase; lacZ fragment
   4099..4527    +  rep_origin     f1 ori (sequence partly withheld): f1 bacteriophage origin of replication; arrow indicates direction of (+) strand synthesis
   4580..4684    +  promoter       AmpR promoter: bla
   4685..5545    +  CDS            AmpR: β-lactamase; bla; confers resistance to ampicillin, carbenicillin, and related antibiotics
   5716..205     +  rep_origin     ori (across the origin): high-copy-number ColE1/pMB1/pBR322/pUC origin of replication
>Addgene plasmid #194517 | Tol2-ISceI-DSCP:EGFP;cryaa:mCherry-ISceI-Tol2 | addgene full sequence | sequence record 385059 | Addgene NGS Result
GCGTGAGCTATGAGAAAGCGCCACGCTTCCCGAAGGGAGAAAGGCGGACAGGTATCCGGTAAGCGGCAGG
GTCGGAACAGGAGAGCGCACGAGGGAGCTTCCAGGGGGAAACGCCTGGTATCTTTATAGTCCTGTCGGGT
TTCGCCACCTCTGACTTGAGCGTCGATTTTTGTGATGCTCGTCAGGGGGGCGGAGCCTATGGAAAAACGC
CAGCAACGCGGCCTTTTTACGGTTCCTGGCCTTTTGCTGGCCTTTTGCTCACATGTTCTTTCCTGCGTTA
TCCCCTGATTCTGTGGATAACCGTATTACCGCCTTTGAGTGAGCTGATACCGCTCGCCGCAGCCGAACGA
CCGAGCGCAGCGAGTCAGTGAGCGAGGAAGCGGAAGAGCGCCCAATACGCAAACCGCCTCTCCCCGCGCG
TTGGCCGATTCATTAATGCAGCTGGCACGACAGGTTTCCCGACTGGAAAGCGGGCAGTGAGCGCAACGCA
ATTAATGTGAGTTAGCTCACTCATTAGGCACCCCAGGCTTTACACTTTATGCTTCCGGCTCGTATGTTGT
GTGGAATTGTGAGCGGATAACAATTTCACACAGGAAACAGCTATGACCATGATTACGCCAAGCGCGCAAT
TAACCCTCACTAAAGGGAACAAAAGCTGGAGCTCCACCGCGGTGGCGGCCGCTCTAGAACTAGTGGATCT
GCTGGGCTTGCTGAAGGTAGGGGGTCAAGAACCAGAGGTGTAAAGTACTTGAGTAATTTTACTTGATTAC
TGTACTTAAGTATTATTTTTGGGGATTTTTACTTTACTTGAGTACAATTAAAAATCAATACTTTTACTTT
TACTTAATTACATTTTTTTAGAAAAAAAAGTACTTTTTACTCCTTACAATTTTATTTACAGTCAAAAAGT
ACTTATTTTTTGGAGATCACTTCATTCTATTTTCCCTTGCTATTACCAAACCAATTGATTACCCTGTTAT
CCCTACGGGCCCAAAATTGTGAAATGCACAGAATGTACATATACAATACATTTCCTACAATAATGCTCTC
TTTTCTATTAATAGTGTGCATTCAGTGCAGGATGTTATGTATTTATTTTCTGTAGTGCAAACTTTTTCAA
AGAATTTTCCAGTCTAAGCTTTTCAGTCAAGAAAAAAAAAAAGCGATTGATTATCTGTGATATTTAAAAA
AATTAGCTCTTAAATCTGGTGAACCAAGTGGCCACAACACATTAAATACTGACGTTCTACAGCCATGTAG
CTTCATCTGGTCTGGTTTGTTTTGGCAGGCACTTATTTTCCGGTGATAGTTGGCCACAAGAGTATTGTCT
GAGCCATTCAGTGCTAGACTGTCATTCTCAGGTCAGAGTCCACCCCGCTGATTCTGCTGACAACACTGTT
CCCACCATGAGATAATGCCATTCCAGAGAGATCCATTTGTAAGCCCCTCTTTCTGCAGCACAGGTATATA
ACCAGGGGTCTGCCTCCACTAAGGCCGGCACACATCATTTGGGGATCTTTGTACTGTACTAGCCTCTATT
AGCCTCCTACTTGCGTTCAGTTCACATCTTTTGTTCATCAGGTGCAATAAGTTACAGTAAGGAGTTACCA
GGTCTGACATTACCGGTCGCCACCATGGTGAGCAAGGGCGAGGATGACAACATGGCCATCATCAAGGAGT
TCATGCGCTTCAAGGTGCACATGGAGGGCTCCGTGAACGGCCACGAGTTCGAGATCGAGGGCGAGGGCGA
GGGCCGCCCCTACGAGGGCACCCAGACCGCCAAGCTGAAGGTGACCAAGGGCGGCCCCCTGCCCTTCGCC
TGGGACATCCTGTCCCCTCAGTTCATGTACGGCTCCAAGGCCTACGTGAAGCACCCCGCCGACATCCCCG
ACTACTTGAAGCTGTCCTTCCCCGAGGGCTTCAAGTGGGAGCGCGTGATGAACTTCGAGGACGGCGGCGT
GGTGACCGTGACCCAGGACTCCTCCCTGCAGGACGGCGAGTTCATCTACAAGGTGAAGCTGCGCGGCACC
AACTTCCCCTCCGACGGCCCCGTAATGCAGAAGAAGACCATGGGCTGGGAGGCCTCCTCCGAGCGGATGT
ACCCCGAGGACGGCGCCCTGAAGGGCGAGATCAAGCAGAGGCTGAAGCTGAAGGACGGCGGCCACTACGA
CGCCGAGGTCAAGACCACCTACAAGGCCAAGAAGCCCGTGCAGCTGCCCGGCGCCTACAACGTCAACATC
AAGCTGGACATCACCTCCCACAACGAGGACTACACCATCGTGGAACAGTACGAGCGCGCCGAGGGCCACC
ACTCCACCGGCGGCATGGACGAGCTGTACAAGTAAAGCGGCCGCGACTCTAGATCATAATCAGCCATACC
ACATTTGTAGAGGTTTTACTTGCTTTAAAAAACCTCCCACACCTCCCCCTGAACCTGAAACATAAAATGA
ATGCAATTGTTGTTGTTAACTTGTTTATTGCAGCTTATAATGGTTACAAATAAAGCAATAGCATCACAAA
TTTCACAAATAAAGCATTTTTTTCACTGCATTCTAGTTGTGGTTTGTCCAAACTCATCAATGTATCTTAC
ATATGAACTTGTTTATTGCAGCTTATAATGGTTACAAATAAAGCAATAGCATCACAAATTTCACAAATAA
AGCATTTTTTTCACTGCATTCTAGTTGTGGTTTGTCCAAACTCATCAATGTATCTTATCATGTCTGGATC
TACGTAATACGACTCACTATAGTTCTAGACTACTTGTACAGCTCGTCCATGCCGAGAGTGATCCCGGCGG
CGGTCACGAACTCCAGCAGGACCATGTGATCGCGCTTCTCGTTGGGGTCTTTGCTCAGGGCGGACTGGGT
GCTCAGGTAGTGGTTGTCGGGCAGCAGCACGGGGCCGTCGCCGATGGGGGTGTTCTGCTGGTAGTGGTCG
GCGAGCTGCGCGCTGCCGTCCTCGATGTTGTGGCGGATCTTGAAGTTCACCTTGATGCCGTTCTTCTGCT
TGTCGGCCATGATATAGACGTTGTGGCTGTTGTAGTTGTACTCCAGCTTGTGCCCCAGGATGTTGCCGTC
CTCCTTGAAGTCGATGCCCTTCAGCTCGATGCGGTTCACCAGGGTGTCGCCCTCGAACTTCACCTCGGCG
CGGGTCTTGTAGTTGCCGTCGTCCTTGAAGAAGATGGTGCGCTCCTGGACGTAGCCTTCGGGCATGGCGG
ACTTGAAGAAGTCGTGCTGCTTCATGTGGTCGGGGTAGCGGCTGAAGCACTGCACGCCGTAGGTCAGGGT
GGTCACGAGGGTGGGCCAGGGCACGGGCAGCTTGCCGGTGGTGCAGATGAACTTCAGGGTCAGCTTGCCG
TAGGTGGCATCGCCCTCGCCCTCGCCGGACACGCTGAACTTGTGGCCGTTTACGTCGCCGTCCAGCTCGA
CCAGGATGGGCACCACCCCGGTGAACAGCTCCTCGCCCTTGCTCACCATGCCGTTTGGTATGCGTCTTGT
GATTCAAAGTTGGCTTATTCAAAGGATATTAACGAAGGCAGCGGCACGTCTGCTCGGCTCGAACATTCAT
TCACAACTGATGCTCTCAGCCACCCCGCGCCCTTTTATACCGCTGCGCTCGATCCCCGGGCGAGCTCGAG
GATCCGTTTAAACATCGATGGCGCCTAGGCTAGCTCGAGATTACCCTGTTATCCCTAAAGCTTCAAGAAT
CTCTAGTTTTCTTTCTTGCTTTTACTTTTACTTCCTTAATACTCAAGTACAATTTTAATGGAGTACTTTT
TTACTTTTACTCAAGTAAGATTCTAGCCAGATACTTTTACTTTTAATTGAGTAAAATTTTCCCTAAGTAC
TTGTACTTTCACTTGAGTAAAATTTTTGAGTACTTTTTACACCTCTGTGGTACCCAATTCGCCCTATAGT
GAGTCGTATTACGCGCGCTCACTGGCCGTCGTTTTACAACGTCGTGACTGGGAAAACCCTGGCGTTACCC
AACTTAATCGCCTTGCAGCACATCCCCCTTTCGCCAGCTGGCGTAATAGCGAAGAGGCCCGCACCGATCG
CCCTTCCCAACAGTTGCGCAGCCTGAATGGCGAATGGG
[124 nt withheld, positions 4099-4222]
C
[91 nt withheld, positions 4224-4314]
A
[49 nt withheld, positions 4316-4364]
CCTTTGACGTTGGAGTCCACGTTCTTT
[37 nt withheld, positions 4392-4428]
ACCCTATCTCGGTCTATTCTTTTGATTTATAAGGGATTTTGCCGATTTCGGCCTATTGGTTAAAAAATGA
GCTGATTTAACAAAAATTTAACGCGAATTTTAACAAAATATTAACGCTTACAATTTAGGTGGCATTTTTC
GGGGAAATGTGCGCGGAACCCCTATTTGTTTATTTTTCTAAATACATTCAAATATGTATCCGCTCATGAG
ACAATAACCCTGATAAATGCTTCAATAATATTGAAAAAGGAAGAGTATGAGTATTCAACATTTCCGTGTC
GCCCTTATTCCCTTTTTTGCGGCATTTTGCCTTCCTGTTTTTGCTCACCCAGAAACGCTGGTGAAAGTAA
AAGATGCTGAAGATCAGTTGGGTGCACGAGTGGGTTACATCGAACTGGATCTCAACAGCGGTAAGATCCT
TGAGAGTTTTCGCCCCGAAGAACGTTTTCCAATGATGAGCACTTTTAAAGTTCTGCTATGTGGCGCGGTA
TTATCCCGTATTGACGCCGGGCAAGAGCAACTCGGTCGCCGCATACACTATTCTCAGAATGACTTGGTTG
AGTACTCACCAGTCACAGAAAAGCATCTTACGGATGGCATGACAGTAAGAGAATTATGCAGTGCTGCCAT
AACCATGAGTGATAACACTGCGGCCAACTTACTTCTGACAACGATCGGAGGACCGAAGGAGCTAACCGCT
TTTTTGCACAACATGGGGGATCATGTAACTCGCCTTGATCGTTGGGAACCGGAGCTGAATGAAGCCATAC
CAAACGACGAGCGTGACACCACGATGCCTGTAGCAATGGCAACAACGTTGCGCAAACTATTAACTGGCGA
ACTACTTACTCTAGCTTCCCGGCAACAATTAATAGACTGGATGGAGGCGGATAAAGTTGCAGGACCACTT
CTGCGCTCGGCCCTTCCGGCTGGCTGGTTTATTGCTGATAAATCTGGAGCCGGTGAGCGTGGGTCTCGCG
GTATCATTGCAGCACTGGGGCCAGATGGTAAGCCCTCCCGTATCGTAGTTATCTACACGACGGGGAGTCA
GGCAACTATGGATGAACGAAATAGACAGATCGCTGAGATAGGTGCCTCACTGATTAAGCATTGGTAACTG
TCAGACCAAGTTTACTCATATATACTTTAGATTGATTTAAAACTTCATTTTTAATTTAAAAGGATCTAGG
TGAAGATCCTTTTTGATAATCTCATGACCAAAATCCCTTAACGTGAGTTTTCGTTCCACTGAGCGTCAGA
CCCCGTAGAAAAGATCAAAGGATCTTCTTGAGATCCTTTTTTTCTGCGCGTAATCTGCTGCTTGCAAACA
AAAAAACCACCGCTACCAGCGGTGGTTTGTTTGCCGGATCAAGAGCTACCAACTCTTTTTCCGAAGGTAA
CTGGCTTCAGCAGAGCGCAGATACCAAATACTGTTCTTCTAGTGTAGCCGTAGTTAGGCCACCACTTCAA
GAACTCTGTAGCACCGCCTACATACCTCGCTCTGCTAATCCTGTTACCAGTGGCTGCTGCCAGTGGCGAT
AAGTCGTGTCTTACCGGGTTGGACTCAAGACGATAGTTACCGGATAAGGCGCAGCGGTCGGGCTGAACGG
GGGGTTCGTGCACACAGCCCAGCTTGGAGCGAACGACCTACACCGAACTGAGATACCTACA
